>Addgene plasmid #234393 | VEEV_KP282671.1_NSP2_Pro_NHis_CAvi | addgene full sequence | sequence record 470067 | Addgene NGS Result
GAGGCGGTTTGCGTATTGGGCGCCAGGGTGGTTTTTCTTTTCACCAGTGAGACGGGCAACAGCTGATTGC
CCTTCACCGCCTGGCCCTGAGAGAGTTGCAGCAAGCGGTCCACGCTGGTTTGCCCCAGCAGGCGAAAATC
CTGTTTGATGGTGGTTAACGGCGGGATATAACATGAGCTGTCTTCGGTATCGTCGTATCCCACTACCGAG
ATATCCGCACCAACGCGCAGCCCGGACTCGGTAATGGCGCGCATTGCGCCCAGCGCCATCTGATCGTTGG
CAACCAGCATCGCAGTGGGAACGATGCCCTCATTCAGCATTTGCATGGTTTGTTGAAAACCGGACATGGC
ACTCCAGTCGCCTTCCCGTTCCGCTATCGGCTGAATTTGATTGCGAGTGAGATATTTATGCCAGCCAGCC
AGACGCAGACGCGCCGAGACAGAACTTAATGGGCCCGCTAACAGCGCGATTTGCTGGTGACCCAATGCGA
CCAGATGCTCCACGCCCAGTCGCGTACCGTCTTCATGGGAGAAAATAATACTGTTGATGGGTGTCTGGTC
AGAGACATCAAGAAATAACGCCGGAACATTAGTGCAGGCAGCTTCCACAGCAATGGCATCCTGGTCATCC
AGCTGATAGTTAATGATCAGCCCACTGACGCGTTGCGCGAGAAGATTGTGCACCGCCGCTTTACAGGCTT
CGACGCCGCTTCGTTCTACCATCGACACCACCACGCTGGCACCCAGTTGATCGGCGCGAGATTTAATCGC
CGCGACAATTTGCGACGGCGCGTGCAGGGCCAGACTGGAGGTGGCAACGCCAATCAGCAACGACTGTTTG
CCCGCCAGTTGTTGTGCCACGCGGTTGGGAATGTAATTCAGCTCCGCCATCGCCGCTTCCACTTTTTCCC
GCGTTTTCGCAGAAACGTGGCTGGCCTGGTTCACCACGCGGGAAACGGTCTGATAAGAGACACCGGCATA
CTCTGCGACATCGTATAACGTTACTGGTTTCACATTCACCACCCTGAATTGACTCTCTTCCGGGCGCTAT
CATGCCATACCGCGAAAGGTTTTGCGCCATTCGATGGTGTCCGGGATCTCGACGCTCTCCCTTATGCGAC
TCCTGCATTAGGAAGCAGCCCAGTAGTAGGTTGAGGCCGTTGAGCACCGCCGCCGCAAGGAATGGTGCAT
GCAAGGAGATGGCGCCCAACAGTCCCCCGGCCACGGGGCCTGCCACCATACCCACGCCGAAACAAGCGCT
CATGAGCCCGAAGTGGCGAGCCCGATCTTCCCCATCGGTGATGTCGGCGATATAGGCGCCAGCAACCGCA
CCTGTGGCGCCGGTGATGCCGGCCACGATGCGTCCGGCGTAGAGGATCGAGATCTCGATCCCGCGAAATT
AATACGACTCACTATAGGGGAATTGTGAGCGGATAACAATTCCCCTCTAGAAATAATTTTGTTTAACTTT
AAGAAGGAGATATACATATGCACCATCATCATCATCATTCTTCTGGTGTAGATCTGGGTATGCGCCACAT
ACTCGAGCGCCCTGACCCGACTGACGTTTTCCAGAACAAGGCTAACGTTTGCTGGGCGAAGGCATTGGTC
CCGGTACTTAAAACAGCCGGAATAGACATGACGACGGAGCAATGGAATACCGTAGACTATTTTGAGACAG
ATAAGGCGCATAGTGCAGAGATAGTTCTCAACCAACTCTGTGTTAGATTCTTTGGCCTGGATTTGGACAG
CGGGCTATTCAGTGCACCAACAGTGCCGTTAAGTATTCGCAATAACCACTGGGATAATTCGCCATCGCCT
AACATGTATGGACTCAATAAGGAGGTTGTTCGACAACTGTCCCGTAGGTATCCCCAACTGCCGCGTGCAG
TAGCAACAGGGCGAGTATACGATATGAATACTGGTACCTTGCGAAACTATGATCCGCGCATTAATCTGGT
GCCGGTAAATCGTCGGCTGCCACATGCTCTCGTTTTACATCACAATGAGCATCCGCAGAGCGATTTCTCG
TCATTCGTCTCCAAGTTGAAGGGCCGCACGGTCTTAGTGGTTGGCGAGAAGCTCAGCGTTCCTGGAAAGA
AGGTGGATTGGTTGTCGGACCAGCCAGAAGCCACCTTCAGGGCCAGATTAGATCTCGGAATTCCAGGTGA
CGTGCCTAAGTACGATATTGTGTTCATCAATGTAAGGACGCCCTACAAATACCACCATTATCAGCAGTGC
GAAGACCATGCAATAAAGCTATCGATGCTTACGAAGAAAGCCTGTCTACATCTGAATCCGGGAGGCACTT
GCGTGAGTATAGGGTACGGTTATGCAGACCGGGCTTCAGAATCGATAATTGGCGCAATTGCTCGTCAGTT
TAAGTTTTCTCGGGTATGTAAACCCAAAAGTTCCCACGAGGAGACTGAAGTCCTTTTTGTCTTTATAGGT
TACGATCGTAAAGCCCGGACACACAACCCTTATAAACTTTCTTCAACGCTGACCAATATCTATACAGGCT
CTAGGCTCCATGAAGCAGAATGTAGCAGTAAAGGTGGATACGGCCTGAATGATATCTTTGAAGCGCAGAA
GATTGAATGGCATGAATGATAAGGATCCGAATTCGAGCTCCGTCGACAAGCTTGCGGCCGCACTCGAGCA
CCACCACCACCACCACTGAGATCCGGCTGCTAACAAAGCCCGAAAGGAAGCTGAGTTGGCTGCTGCCACC
GCTGAGCAATAACTAGCATAACCCCTTGGGGCCTCTAAACGGGTCTTGAGGGGTTTTTTGCTGAAAGGAG
GAACTATATCCGGATTGGCGAATGGG
[124 nt withheld, positions 2827-2950]
C
[91 nt withheld, positions 2952-3042]
A
[49 nt withheld, positions 3044-3092]
CCTTTGACGTTGGAGTCCACGTTCTTTAATAGTGGACTCTTGTTCCAAACTGGAACAACACTCAACCCTA
TCTCGGTCTATTCTTTTGATTTATAAGGGATTTTGCCGATTTCGGCCTATTGGTTAAAAAATGAGCTGAT
TTAACAAAAATTTAACGCGAATTTTAACAAAATATTAACGCTTACAATTTAGGTGGCACTTTTCGGGGAA
ATGTGCGCGGAACCCCTATTTGTTTATTTTTCTAAATACATTCAAATATGTATCCGCTCATGAATTAATT
CTTAGAAAAACTCATCGAGCATCAAATGAAACTGCAATTTATTCATATCAGGATTATCAATACCATATTT
TTGAAAAAGCCGTTTCTGTAATGAAGGAGAAAACTCACCGAGGCAGTTCCATAGGATGGCAAGATCCTGG
TATCGGTCTGCGATTCCGACTCGTCCAACATCAATACAACCTATTAATTTCCCCTCGTCAAAAATAAGGT
TATCAAGTGAGAAATCACCATGAGTGACGACTGAATCCGGTGAGAATGGCAAAAGTTTATGCATTTCTTT
CCAGACTTGTTCAACAGGCCAGCCATTACGCTCGTCATCAAAATCACTCGCATCAACCAAACCGTTATTC
ATTCGTGATTGCGCCTGAGCGAGACGAAATACGCGATCGCTGTTAAAAGGACAATTACAAACAGGAATCG
AATGCAACCGGCGCAGGAACACTGCCAGCGCATCAACAATATTTTCACCTGAATCAGGATATTCTTCTAA
TACCTGGAATGCTGTTTTCCCGGGGATCGCAGTGGTGAGTAACCATGCATCATCAGGAGTACGGATAAAA
TGCTTGATGGTCGGAAGAGGCATAAATTCCGTCAGCCAGTTTAGTCTGACCATCTCATCTGTAACATCAT
TGGCAACGCTACCTTTGCCATGTTTCAGAAACAACTCTGGCGCATCGGGCTTCCCATACAATCGATAGAT
TGTCGCACCTGATTGCCCGACATTATCGCGAGCCCATTTATACCCATATAAATCAGCATCCATGTTGGAA
TTTAATCGCGGCCTAGAGCAAGACGTTTCCCGTTGAATATGGCTCATAACACCCCTTGTATTACTGTTTA
TGTAAGCAGACAGTTTTATTGTTCATGACCAAAATCCCTTAACGTGAGTTTTCGTTCCACTGAGCGTCAG
ACCCCGTAGAAAAGATCAAAGGATCTTCTTGAGATCCTTTTTTTCTGCGCGTAATCTGCTGCTTGCAAAC
AAAAAAACCACCGCTACCAGCGGTGGTTTGTTTGCCGGATCAAGAGCTACCAACTCTTTTTCCGAAGGTA
ACTGGCTTCAGCAGAGCGCAGATACCAAATACTGTCCTTCTAGTGTAGCCGTAGTTAGGCCACCACTTCA
AGAACTCTGTAGCACCGCCTACATACCTCGCTCTGCTAATCCTGTTACCAGTGGCTGCTGCCAGTGGCGA
TAAGTCGTGTCTTACCGGGTTGGACTCAAGACGATAGTTACCGGATAAGGCGCAGCGGTCGGGCTGAACG
GGGGGTTCGTGCACACAGCCCAGCTTGGAGCGAACGACCTACACCGAACTGAGATACCTACAGCGTGAGC
TATGAGAAAGCGCCACGCTTCCCGAAGGGAGAAAGGCGGACAGGTATCCGGTAAGCGGCAGGGTCGGAAC
AGGAGAGCGCACGAGGGAGCTTCCAGGGGGAAACGCCTGGTATCTTTATAGTCCTGTCGGGTTTCGCCAC
CTCTGACTTGAGCGTCGATTTTTGTGATGCTCGTCAGGGGGGCGGAGCCTATGGAAAAACGCCAGCAACG
CGGCCTTTTTACGGTTCCTGGCCTTTTGCTGGCCTTTTGCTCACATGTTCTTTCCTGCGTTATCCCCTGA
TTCTGTGGATAACCGTATTACCGCCTTTGAGTGAGCTGATACCGCTCGCCGCAGCCGAACGACCGAGCGC
AGCGAGTCAGTGAGCGAGGAAGCGGAAGAGCGCCTGATGCGGTATTTTCTCCTTACGCATCTGTGCGGTA
TTTCACACCGCAATGGTGCACTCTCAGTACAATCTGCTCTGATGCCGCATAGTTAAGCCAGTATACACTC
CGCTATCGCTACGTGACTGGGTCATGGCTGCGCCCCGACACCCGCCAACACCCGCTGACGCGCCCTGACG
GGCTTGTCTGCTCCCGGCATCCGCTTACAGACAAGCTGTGACCGTCTCCGGGAGCTGCATGTGTCAGAGG
TTTTCACCGTCATCACCGAAACGCGCGAGGCAGCTGCGGTAAAGCTCATCAGCGTGGTCGTGAAGCGATT
CACAGATGTCTGCCTGTTCATCCGCGTCCAGCTCGTTGAGTTTCTCCAGAAGCGTTAATGTCTGGCTTCT
GATAAAGCGGGCCATGTTAAGGGCGGTTTTTTCCTGTTTGGTCACTGATGCCTCCGTGTAAGGGGGATTT
CTGTTCATGGGGGTAATGATACCGATGAAACGAGAGAGGATGCTCACGATACGGGTTACTGATGATGAAC
ATGCCCGGTTACTGGAACGTTGTGAGGGTAAACAACTGGCGGTATGGATGCGGCGGGACCAGAGAAAAAT
CACTCAGGGTCAATGCCAGCGCTTCGTTAATACAGATGTAGGTGTTCCACAGGGTAGCCAGCAGCATCCT
GCGATGCAGATCCGGAACATAATGGTGCAGGGCGCTGACTTCCGCGTTTCCAGACTTTACGAAACACGGA
AACCGAAGACCATTCATGTTGTTGCTCAGGTCGCAGACGTTTTGCAGCAGCAGTCGCTTCACGTTCGCTC
GCGTATCGGTGATTCATTCTGCTAACCAGTAAGGCAACCCCGCCAGCCTAGCCGGGTCCTCAACGACAGG
AGCACGATCATGCGCACCCGTGGGGCCGCCATGCCGGCGATAATGGCCTGCTTCTCGCCGAAACGTTTGG
TGGCGGGACCAGTGACGAAGGCTTGAGCGAGGGCGTGCAAGATTCCGAATACCGCAAGCGACAGGCCGAT
CATCGTCGCGCTCCAGCGAAAGCGGTCCTCGCCGAAAATGACCCAGAGCGCTGCCGGCACCTGTCCTACG
AGTTGCATGATAAAGAAGACAGTCATAAGTGCGGCGACGATAGTCATGTCCCGCGCCCACCGGAAGGAGC
TGACTGGGTTGAAGGCTCTCAAGGGCATCGGTCGAGATCCCGGTGCCTAATGAGTGAGCTAACTTACATT
AATTGCGTTGCGCTCACTGCCCGCTTTCCAGTCGGGAAACCTGTCGTGCCAGCTGCATTAATGAATCGGC
CAACGCGCGGGGA
Features (pLannotate 1.2.2; 19 found; start..end, strand, type, name):
   1014..1091    -  promoter       lacI promoter: lacI
   1099..1378    -  CDS            TcR (fragment): tetracycline efflux protein; tet; confers resistance to tetracycline
   1400..1418    +  promoter       T7 promoter: promoter for bacteriophage T7 RNA polymerase
   1419..1443    +  protein_bind   lac operator: The lac repressor binds to the lac operator to inhibit transcription in E. coli. This inhibition can be relieved by adding lactose or isopropyl-β-D-thiogalactopyranoside (IPTG). lac repressor encoded by lacI
   1458..1480    +  RBS            RBS: efficient ribosome binding site from bacteriophage T7 gene 10 (Olins and Rangwala, 1989)
   1530..2546    +  CDS            POLN_EEVVP (fragment): Experimental evidence at protein level: Swiss-Prot protein existence level 1. [RNA-directed RNA polymerase nsP4]: RNA dependent RNA polymerase (By similarity). Replicates genomic and antigenomic RNA by recognizing replications specific signals. The early replication complex formed by the polyprotein P123 and nsP4 synthesizes minus- strand RNAs (By similarity). The late replication complex composed of fully processed nsP1-nsP4 is responsible for the production of genomic and subgenomic plus-strand RNAs (By similarity). From Venezuelan equine encephalitis virus (strain P676) (VEEV).
   2659..2676    +  CDS            9xHis (fragment): 9xHis affinity tag
   2686..2735    +  CDS            SET1 (fragment): solubility-enhancement tag derived from T7 phage gene 10B
   2743..2790    +  terminator     T7 terminator: transcription terminator for bacteriophage T7 RNA polymerase
   2827..3255    +  rep_origin     f1 ori (sequence partly withheld): f1 bacteriophage origin of replication; arrow indicates direction of (+) strand synthesis
   3308..3365    +  promoter       AmpR promoter (fragment): bla
   3374..4189    -  CDS            KanR: aminoglycoside phosphotransferase; aph(3')-Ia; confers resistance to kanamycin in bacteria or G418 (Geneticin®) in eukaryotes
   4311..4899    +  rep_origin     ori: high-copy-number ColE1/pMB1/pBR322/pUC origin of replication
   5085..5224    -  misc_feature   bom: basis of mobility region from pBR322
   5326..5517    -  CDS            rop: Rop protein, which maintains plasmids at low copy number; rop
   5534..5914    +  CDS            YPB1_ECOLX: Protein predicted: Swiss-Prot protein existence level 4. From Escherichia coli.
   5986..6277    -  CDS            TcR (fragment): tetracycline efflux protein; tet; confers resistance to tetracycline
   6292..6313    -  protein_bind   CAP binding site: CAP binding activates transcription in the presence of cAMP. E. coli catabolite activator protein
   6326..1013    -  CDS            lacI (across the origin): lac repressor; lacI; The lac repressor binds to the lac operator to inhibit transcription in E. coli. This inhibition can be relieved by adding lactose or isopropyl-β-D-thiogalactopyranoside (IPTG).
