[The description below was written by a language model from this plasmid's Addgene catalogue record and pLannotate feature annotations shown in this document.]
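Description:
VEEV_KP282671.1_NSP2_Pro_NHis_CAvi is a bacterial expression plasmid built on the pNIC-Bio3 backbone, a pET-style T7 vector, for producing a fragment of the Venezuelan equine encephalitis virus non-structural protein nsP2 in E. coli for structure determination. The name suggests that the insert corresponds to the protease region of nsP2, and the record cautions that it may not span the entire coding region. The roughly 1 kb viral open reading frame is annotated as a fragment matching the VEEV non-structural polyprotein; the automated annotation text describes nsP4 polymerase function, but that reflects the whole-polyprotein database entry rather than the segment cloned here.

Expression is driven by a T7 promoter followed by a lac operator and the phage T7 gene 10 ribosome binding site, with a T7 terminator downstream. A plasmid-borne lacI gene supplies repressor, so transcription is held off until induction with IPTG in a host that provides T7 RNA polymerase. According to the catalogue fields, the protein carries an N-terminal hexahistidine tag for metal-affinity purification and a C-terminal biotin-acceptor (Avi-type) peptide, which allows site-specific biotinylation by BirA for immobilisation or binding assays. The feature table also detects short His-tag and T7 gene 10-derived fragments between the insert and the terminator, which are probably backbone remnants; the record does not indicate whether they are translated.

The plasmid is selected with kanamycin through an aminoglycoside phosphotransferase gene and replicates from a pBR322-type ColE1 origin accompanied by rop and bom, consistent with its low-copy listing. An f1 origin and tetracycline-resistance gene fragments are also present as backbone elements.
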