Addgene plasmid #234393: VEEV_KP282671.1_NSP2_Pro_NHis_CAvi
Purpose: Bacterial expression for structure determination. May not contain entire coding region of gene.
Depositing lab: Cheryl Arrowsmith. Depositing organization: University of Toronto.
Backbone
  Vector backbone: pNIC-Bio3
  Vector type: Bacterial Expression
  Selectable markers: Low Copy
Growth in bacteria
  Bacterial resistance: Kanamycin, 50 μg/mL
  Growth temperature: 37°C
  Growth strain: DH5alpha
  Copy number: Low Copy
Gene/Insert
  Gene/Insert name: Nsp2_VEEV
  Species: Venezuelan equine encephalitis virus
  Promoter: T7
  Tag / fusion protein: MHHHHHHSSGVDLG (N terminal on insert); SSKGGYGLNDIFEAQKIEWHE (C terminal on insert)
  Cloning method: Unknown
  Sequencing primers: 5′ T7; 3′ T7-term
Terms and licenses: Academic/Nonprofit Terms; Industry Terms: Not Available to Industry
How to cite: VEEV_KP282671.1_NSP2_Pro_NHis_CAvi was a gift from Cheryl Arrowsmith (Addgene plasmid # 234393 ; http://n2t.net/addgene:234393 ; RRID:Addgene_234393)
